Addgene plasmid #15649: M50->P2-IRES-tauGFP LNL TV
Depositing lab: Peter Mombaerts. Depositing organization: Rockefeller University. Publication: A contextual model for axonal sorting into glomeruli in the mouse olfactory system. Feinstein P, Mombaerts P. Cell. 2004 Jun 11. 117(6):817-31. 10.1016/j.cell.2004.05.011 PubMed 15186781.
Backbone
  Vector backbone: pBS
  Backbone size w/o insert (bp): 3000
  Vector type: high copy number
Growth in bacteria
  Bacterial resistance: Ampicillin, 100 μg/mL
  Growth temperature: 37°C
  Growth strain: DH5alpha
  Copy number: High Copy
Gene/Insert
  Gene/Insert name: M50->P2-IRES-tauGFP LNL 129 TV
  Species: M. musculus (mouse)
  Insert size (bp): 13600
  Cloning method: Restriction Enzyme
  Sequencing primers: 5′ M13; 3′ reverse
Terms and licenses: Academic/Nonprofit Terms; Industry Terms: Not Available to Industry
Depositor comments: The mouse strain that was derived from this plasmid is available from The Jackson Laboratory: http://jaxmice.jax.org/strain/006649.html
How to cite: M50->P2-IRES-tauGFP LNL TV was a gift from Peter Mombaerts (Addgene plasmid # 15649 ; http://n2t.net/addgene:15649 ; RRID:Addgene_15649)
