[The description below was written by a language model from this plasmid's Addgene catalogue record.]
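Description:
M50->P2-IRES-tauGFP LNL TV is a mouse gene-targeting vector built in the high-copy pBS (pBluescript-type) backbone of about 3 kb. It is propagated in standard E. coli cloning strains under ampicillin selection. The backbone carries a mouse-derived insert of roughly 13.6 kb. "TV" denotes targeting vector, and the "129" in the insert name suggests that the genomic homology arms come from the 129 mouse strain, as is usual for constructs electroporated into 129-derived embryonic stem cells. No feature table is provided, so the exact extent of the arms, the restriction sites used and the promoter elements are not stated in the record.

The name indicates an odorant receptor swap, in which the M50 coding sequence is substituted at the P2 odorant receptor locus. The swapped receptor would then be expressed under the endogenous regulation of the targeted locus. Downstream of the receptor, an IRES allows cap-independent translation of tauGFP from the same bicistronic transcript. TauGFP is a fusion of the microtubule-associated protein tau with GFP, and it labels axons along their full length. "LNL" conventionally stands for a loxP-neo-loxP cassette, which provides neomycin/G418 selection of targeted ES cell clones and can later be excised by Cre recombinase, though the record does not spell this out.

The associated publication concerns axonal sorting into glomeruli in the mouse olfactory system. This fits use of the construct to generate knock-in mice in which olfactory sensory neurons expressing the swapped receptor can be traced to their glomerular targets. The depositor notes that a mouse strain derived from this plasmid is available from a public repository.
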