>Addgene plasmid #15649 | M50->P2-IRES-tauGFP LNL TV | addgene partial sequence | sequence record 22108 | 15649 with M13F
CGAATTGGAGCTCCCCGCGGTGGCGGCCGCGAGCTCAATTAACCCTCACTAAAGGGAGTCGACTCGATCC
CAGCAAAGGCTTTATTATAGTATGACAATATGTACACAACACATCTGCTTGATACCTAAAAGAATAGAAT
TGTCCAGAGATATTTACTCAGGGGAATGAGGAGGAGAAAGTATATTAAAAAGGCCCAATTAATTAAGAAA
TAAATAGACATTCATCTCTGAGTCTAGTCATGGAACTTAAATTTGCAATTGTGTTGTTTCTTTTACTACT
CCCTTGTGGAACTGTTTCTGTTTAGTCTCTACATGTGGTAATTTGGCAGTGGTGACCTAAAAATTCTTTC
CTGAGCATAAATCCACAGATTCTATTTTTTTGTTATTGTTTTTTAAATATCCTTTTGCTTAGTGTTGTTT
AGGGAAGTATTAATGTTTGTGAAGTTTCTTGATTTCAAATCCAGTCTTTTCTGCCTTCAATGTATTTCAG
CAGCCCTATTTGTTAGCCCAGAAACTTAGTATATCCGAGATATAAGAGACAATTTGCAAAACACATGAAA
CTGAAGAAGAATGAAGACCAAAGTGTGGACACTTTGCCCCTTCTTAGGATTGGAAACAATCACCCATGGA
AGGAGTTACAGAGACAAGTTTGGGGCTGAGACAAAAGGATGGACTATCTAGAGACTGCCATATCCAGGGA
TCCATCCCATAATTAGCCTCCAAATGATGACACCATTGCATA
