>Addgene plasmid #15649 | M50->P2-IRES-tauGFP LNL TV | addgene partial sequence | sequence record 22109 | 15649 with M13R
AGCTGGGTACCGGGCCCCCCCTCGAGTTTCTTCTTTTCAAGGAGGCATTTCTAACACTCTCTACACCCAA
AGACCTTGCTTCCTGACAACTTTATTGTGCAGCATTGCTCATACTCACCATCCACACAGCACACATTCTA
CCAGCACATTTTGCTAGTGACATGTCCAATTATGGAGAAAGCTATTTCTATGAGAGCAGAGATTATTACT
CATCATCAATTATGACTTTTGATGACTACCACACAGAACATAATTGGTATTTATTGAATAATTATTATTT
TGTCTTAGAAATTTGAATAGTAGGGTCTAAAAAGAGTTTGGGCAATAGGTTGGATAGATTTGCATTTTAG
AAAGCAAAGATGCCCTCAACTGTCATAATTATAATGGCTAACTTTTTTATTAGATGTTTTCTTTATTTAC
ATTTCAAATGCTATTCCAAAATCCCCTAGACCCTTCCCCCTCACTCCCCTACCCAACCACTCCAACTTCT
TCGCCCTGGCTTTCCCCCTTACTGAAGCATGTAGAGTTTGTAAAACCAAGGGGCCTCTCCTCCCAATGAT
GGCCAACTAGGCCATCTTTTGATACATATGCAGCTAGAGACCAGCAAGAATTTTGCTGAAAGGACCTGAA
TATAGCTGTCTCTTGTGAGGCTATGCTGGGGCCTGGCAAACA
